Addgene plasmid #243866: pSC101TSo1_Blue
Purpose: GoldenBraid2.0 expression vector.
Depositing lab: Christophe Herman. Depositing organization: Baylor College of Medicine. Publication: GoldenBraid2.0 E. coli: a comprehensive and characterized toolkit for enterics. Cooke MB, Welch KT, Ramirez LD, Wen AX, Marciano DC, Herman C. Synth Biol (Oxf). 2025 Aug 14;10(1):ysaf015. doi: 10.1093/synbio/ysaf015. eCollection 2025. PubMed 40927394.
Backbone
  Vector backbone: pSC101TS
  Vector type: Bacterial Expression
Growth in bacteria
  Bacterial resistance: Ampicillin, 100 μg/mL
  Growth temperature: 30°C
  Growth strain: DH5alpha
  Copy number: Low Copy
Gene/Insert
  Gene/Insert name: lacZ _ Fragment
  Species: Synthetic
  Insert size (bp): 463
  Cloning method: Golden Gate
Terms and licenses: Academic/Nonprofit Terms; Industry Terms: Not Available to Industry
How to cite: pSC101TSo1_Blue was a gift from Christophe Herman (Addgene plasmid # 243866 ; http://n2t.net/addgene:243866 ; RRID:Addgene_243866)
