[The description below was written by a language model from this plasmid's Addgene catalogue record and pLannotate feature annotations shown in this document.]
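Description:
pSC101TSo1_Blue is a low-copy bacterial expression vector from a GoldenBraid2.0 toolkit adapted for E. coli and related enteric bacteria. It is built on the pSC101TS backbone, so replication depends on the pSC101 origin together with a plasmid-encoded Rep101 protein. Here Rep101 is the temperature-sensitive A56V variant, which supports replication at a permissive temperature (the record lists 30°C) and fails at elevated temperature. This allows the plasmid to be cured from a host by a temperature shift. Selection is by ampicillin, through a β-lactamase gene driven by its native bla promoter. The sequenced construct is 3,531 nt.

The payload is a synthetic lacZα fragment cassette, recorded as 463 bp and cloned by Golden Gate assembly. In the annotation it appears as a partial lacZα coding region next to a pUC18/19-type multiple cloning site. That site is flanked by SP6 and T7 phage promoters, with a synthetic EM7 bacterial promoter upstream. In GoldenBraid destination vectors such a cassette normally serves as a blue/white screening placeholder: it is replaced by the assembled parts during a Type IIS restriction-ligation reaction, so correct clones turn white in an α-complementing host. The "Blue" in the name fits this role. However, the record does not list the Type IIS sites or overhangs, and it does not explain what the "o1" designation means.

The short bom, RSF ori and M13 ori matches are only fragmentary annotations, probably remnants of cloning rather than functional elements. The vector suits assembly and expression of transcriptional units where low copy number and conditional plasmid loss are wanted.
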