Features (pLannotate 1.2.2; 12 found; start..end, strand, type, name):
     22..69      +  promoter       EM7 promoter: synthetic bacterial promoter&nbsp
    123..141     +  promoter       SP6 promoter: promoter for bacteriophage SP6 RNA polymerase
    148..204     -  misc_feature   MCS: pUC18/19 multiple cloning site
    207..225     -  promoter       T7 promoter: promoter for bacteriophage T7 RNA polymerase
    228..385     +  CDS            lacZα (fragment): LacZα fragment of β-galactosidase; lacZ fragment
    391..481     -  misc_feature   bom (fragment): basis of mobility region from pBR322
    514..539     -  rep_origin     RSF ori (fragment): Plasmids containing the RSF 1030 origin of replication can be propagated in E. coli cells that contain additional plasmids with compatible origins.
    566..670     +  promoter       AmpR promoter: bla
    671..1531    +  CDS            AmpR: β-lactamase; bla; confers resistance to ampicillin, carbenicillin, and related antibiotics
   2153..2375    +  rep_origin     pSC101 ori: low-copy replication origin that requires the Rep101 protein
   2423..3373    +  CDS            Rep101(Ts): temperature-sensitive version of the RepA protein needed for replication with the pSC101 origin (Armstrong et al., 1984); rep101 encoding an A56V mutation
   3481..3521    +  rep_origin     M13 ori (fragment): M13 bacteriophage origin of replication; arrow indicates direction of (+) strand synthesis
>Addgene plasmid #243866 | pSC101TSo1_Blue | addgene full sequence | sequence record 493152 | Addgene NGS Result
GGTCTCAGGAGAGAGACGCCTGTTGACAATTAATCATCGGCATAGTATATCGGCATAGTATAATACGACA
AGGTGAGGAACTAAACCCAGGAGGCAGATCATGACCATGATTACGCCAAGCTATTTAGGTGACACTATAG
AATACTCAAGCTTGCATGCCTGCAGGTCGACTCTAGAGGATCCCCGGGTACCGAGCTCGAATTCGCCCTA
TAGTGAGTCGTATTACAATTCACTGGCCGTCGTTTTACAACGTCGTGACTGGGAAAACCCTGGCGTTACC
CAACTTAATCGCCTTGCAGCACATCCCCCTTTCGCCAGCTGGCGTAATAGCGAAGAGGCCCGCACCGATC
GCCCTTCCCAACAGTTGCGCAGCCTGAATGGCGAATGACGCCTGATGCGGTATTTTCTCCTTACGCATCT
GTGCGGTATTTCACACCGCATATGGTGCACTCTCAGTACAATCTGCTCTGATGCCGCATAGCGTCTCTCG
CTGTCATGAGACCGGATCTTGACACGGTTATCCACAGAATCAGGGGATACAGGTGGCACTTTTCGGGGAA
ATGTGCGCGGAACCCCTATTTGTTTATTTTTCTAAATACATTCAAATATGTATCCGCTCATGAGACAATA
ACCCTGATAAATGCTTCAATAATATTGAAAAAGGAAGAGTATGAGTATTCAACATTTCCGTGTCGCCCTT
ATTCCCTTTTTTGCGGCATTTTGCCTTCCTGTTTTTGCTCACCCAGAAACGCTGGTGAAAGTAAAAGATG
CTGAAGATCAGTTGGGTGCACGAGTGGGTTACATCGAACTGGATCTCAACAGCGGTAAGATCCTTGAGAG
TTTTCGCCCCGAAGAACGTTTTCCAATGATGAGCACTTTTAAAGTTCTGCTATGTGGCGCGGTATTATCC
CGTATTGACGCCGGGCAAGAGCAACTCGGTCGCCGCATACACTATTCTCAGAATGACTTGGTTGAGTACT
CACCAGTCACAGAAAAGCATCTTACGGATGGCATGACAGTAAGAGAATTATGCAGTGCTGCCATAACCAT
GAGTGATAACACTGCGGCCAACTTACTTCTGACAACGATCGGAGGACCGAAGGAGCTAACCGCTTTTTTG
CACAACATGGGGGATCATGTAACTCGCCTTGATCGTTGGGAACCGGAGCTGAATGAAGCCATACCAAACG
ACGAGCGTGACACCACGATGCCTGTAGCAATGGCAACAACGTTGCGCAAACTATTAACTGGCGAACTACT
TACTCTAGCTTCCCGGCAACAATTAATAGACTGGATGGAGGCGGATAAAGTTGCAGGACCACTTCTGCGC
TCGGCCCTTCCGGCTGGCTGGTTTATTGCTGATAAATCTGGAGCCGGTGAGCGTGGTTCTCGCGGTATCA
TTGCAGCACTGGGGCCAGATGGTAAGCCCTCCCGTATCGTAGTTATCTACACGACGGGGAGTCAGGCAAC
TATGGATGAACGAAATAGACAGATCGCTGAGATAGGTGCCTCACTGATTAAGCATTGGTAACTGTCAGAC
CAAGTTTACTCATATATACTTTAGATTGATTTAAAACTTCATTTTTAATTTAAAAGGATCTAGGTGAAGA
TCCTTTTTGATAATCTCATGACCAAAATCCCTTAACGTGAGTTTTCGTTCCACTGAGCGTCAGACCCCGT
TGATGATACCGCTGCCTTACTGGGTGCATTAGCCAGTCTGAATGACCTGTCACGGGATAATCCGAAGTGG
TCAGACTGGAAAATCAGAGGGCAGGAACTGCTGAACAGCAAAAAGTCAGATAGCACCACATAGCAGACCC
GCCATAAAACGCCCTGAGAAGCCCGTGACGGGCTTTTCTTGTATTATGGGTAGTTTCCTTGCATGAATCC
ATAAAAGGCGCCTGTAGTGCCATTTACCCCCATTCACTGCCAGAGCCGTGAGCGCAGCGAACTGAATGTC
ACGAAAAAGACAGCGACTCAGGTGCCTGATGGTCGGAGACAAAAGGAATATTCAGCGATTTGCCCGATTG
CGGCCGCAACCGAGCTTGCGAGGGTGCTACTTAAGCCTTTAGGGTTTTAAGGTCTGTTTTGTAGAGGAGC
AAACAGCGTTTGCGACATCCTTTTGTAATACTGCGGAACTGACTAAAGTAGTGAGTTATACACAGGGCTG
GGATCTATTCTTTTTATCTTTTTTTATTCTTTCTTTATTCTATAAATTATAACCACTTGAATATAAACAA
AAAAAACACACAAAGGTCTAGCGGAATTTACAGAGGGTCTAGCAGAATTTACAAGTTTTCCAGCAAAGGT
CTAGCAGAATTTACAGATACCCACAACTCAAAGGAAAAGGACTAGTAATTATCATTGACTAGCCCATCTC
AATTGGTATAGTGATTAAAATCACCTAGACCAATTGAGATGTATGTCTGAATTAGTTGTTTTCAAAGCAA
ATGAACTAGCGATTAGTCGCTATGACTTAACGGAGCATGAAACCAAGCTAATTTTATGCTGTGTGGCACT
ACTCAACCCCACGATTGAAAACCCTACAAGGAAAGAACGGACGGTATCGTTCACTTATAACCAATACGTT
CAGATGATGAACATCAGTAGGGAAAATGCTTATGGTGTATTAGCTAAAGCAACCAGAGAGCTGATGACGA
GAACTGTGGAAATCAGGAATCCTTTGGTTAAAGGCTTTGAGATTTTCCAGTGGACAAACTATGCCAAGTT
CTCAAGCGAAAAATTAGAATTAGTTTTTAGTGAAGAGATATTGCCTTATCTTTTCCAGTTAAAAAAATTC
ATAAAATATAATCTGGAACATGTTAAGTCTTTTGAAAACAAATACTCTATGAGGATTTATGAGTGGTTAT
TAAAAGAACTAACACAAAAGAAAACTCACAAGGCAAATATAGAGATTAGCCTTGATGAATTTAAGTTCAT
GTTAATGCTTGAAAATAACTACCATGAGTTTAAAAGGCTTAACCAATGGGTTTTGAAACCAATAAGTAAA
GATTTAAACACTTACAGCAATATGAAATTGGTGGTTGATAAGCGAGGCCGCCCGACTGATACGTTGATTT
TCCAAGTTGAACTAGATAGACAAATGGATCTCGTAACCGAACTTGAGAACAACCAGATAAAAATGAATGG
TGACAAAATACCAACAACCATTACATCAGATTCCTACCTACATAACGGACTAAGAAAAACACTACACGAT
GCTTTAACTGCAAAAATTCAGCTCACCAGTTTTGAGGCAAAATTTTTGAGTGACATGCAAAGTAAGTATG
ATCTCAATGGTTCGTTCTCATGGCTCACGCAAAAACAACGAACCACACTAGAGAACATACTGGCTAAATA
CGGAAGGATCTGAGGTTCTTATGGCTCTTGTATCTATCAGTGAAGCATCAAGACTAACAAACAAAAGTAG
AACAACTGTTCACCGTTACATATCAAAGGGAAAACTGTCCATACCCATGGATTTAACGCGAATTTTAACA
AAATATTAACGCTTACAATTTTAACGGATCC
